Addgene plasmid #234244: 8061-E07
Purpose: Gateway ORF Entry clone of human SMAD1 with stop codon (for native or N-terminal fusions)
Depositing lab: Dominic Esposito. Depositing organization: Frederick National Laboratory.
Backbone
  Vector backbone: pDonr-253
  Backbone size w/o insert (bp): 3155
  Vector type: Gateway Entry Clone
Growth in bacteria
  Bacterial resistance: Spectinomycin, 50 μg/mL
  Growth temperature: 37°C
  Growth strain: DH5alpha
  Copy number: High Copy
Gene/Insert
  Gene/Insert name: SMAD1
  Species: H. sapiens (human)
  Insert size (bp): 1426
  Entrez Gene: SMAD1 (a.k.a. BSP-1, BSP1, JV4-1, JV41, MADH1, MADR1)
  Cloning method: Gateway Cloning
  Sequencing primers: 5′ M13F 23-mer (5'-CCCAGTCACGACGTTGTAAAACG); 3′ attLR 23-mer (5'-TAACATCAGAGATTTTGAGACAC)
Terms and licenses: Academic/Nonprofit Terms; Industry Terms: Not Available to Industry
How to cite: 8061-E07 was a gift from Dominic Esposito (Addgene plasmid # 234244 ; http://n2t.net/addgene:234244 ; RRID:Addgene_234244)
