[The description below was written by a language model from this plasmid's Addgene catalogue record and pLannotate feature annotations shown in this document.]
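Description:
8061-E07 is a Gateway entry clone built on the pDonr-253 donor backbone and carrying the human SMAD1 open reading frame. It is a small bacterial plasmid of about 4.6 kb, propagated in E. coli from a high-copy ColE1/pUC-type origin. Selection is with spectinomycin through the aadA (SmR) aminoglycoside adenylyltransferase gene, which appears to lie downstream of a fragment of a class 1 integron Pc promoter. The annotation also picks up an incP oriT and short remnants of lacI, lacZα, traJ, a gentamicin resistance gene and pUC polylinker sequence. These look like backbone leftovers rather than functional parts. The rrnB T1 and T2 terminators lie upstream of the cloning site, where they can insulate the insert from read-through transcription.

The payload is the full SMAD1 coding sequence, which encodes the receptor-regulated SMAD that transduces BMP type 1 receptor signalling. It is flanked on both sides by attL recombination sites. The automated annotation labels both as attL3, so the exact attL variants are not resolved by the record. A short partial match to a TEV protease site is annotated just upstream of the start of the ORF, but it is only a fragment and the catalogue does not mention it. The ORF retains its stop codon, so it suits native, untagged expression or N-terminal fusions supplied by a destination vector, but not C-terminal tagging. The entry clone has no promoter positioned to express the insert. The only annotated T7 promoter lies outside the downstream att site and points back toward the ORF in antisense orientation. The plasmid is intended as a source clone, with SMAD1 moved by LR recombination into destination vectors for expression in the chosen host.
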