Features (pLannotate 1.2.2; 17 found; start..end, strand, type, name):
    121..213     +  CDS            lacI (fragment): lac repressor; lacI; The lac repressor binds to the lac operator to inhibit transcription in E. coli. This inhibition can be relieved by adding lactose or isopropyl-β-D-thiogalactopyranoside (IPTG).
    268..295     -  terminator     rrnB T2 terminator: transcription terminator T2 from the E. coli rrnB gene
    427..470     +  terminator     rrnB T1 terminator: Escherichia coli rrnB; transcription terminator T1 from the E. coli rrnB gene
    517..553     -  CDS            lacZα (fragment): LacZα fragment of β-galactosidase; lacZ fragment
    570..665     +  protein_bind   attL3: mutant version of attL; recombination site for the Gateway® LR reaction LR Clonase™
    668..684     +  CDS            TEV site (fragment): tobacco etch virus (TEV) protease recognition and cleavage site
    692..2086    +  CDS            SMAD1: SMAD1_HUMAN - Also known as BSP1, MADH1, MADR1. Experimental evidence at protein level: Swiss-Prot protein existence level 1. Transcriptional modulator activated by BMP (bone morphogenetic proteins) type 1 receptor kinase. SMAD1 is a receptor- regulated SMAD (R-SMAD). SMAD1/OAZ1/PSMB4 complex mediates the degradation of the CREBBP/EP300 repressor SNIP1. May act synergistically with SMAD4 and YY1 in bone morphogenetic protein (BMP)- mediated cardiac-specific gene expression. From Homo sapiens (Human).
   2091..2186    -  protein_bind   attL3: mutant version of attL; recombination site for the Gateway® LR reaction LR Clonase™
   2205..2223    -  promoter       T7 promoter: promoter for bacteriophage T7 RNA polymerase
   2413..2436    +  promoter       Pc promoter (fragment): intI1 (promoter lies within the coding sequence); class 1 integron promoter
   2612..2668    +  CDS            GmR (fragment): gentamycin acetyltransferase; aacC1; confers resistance to gentamycin
   2675..3466    +  CDS            SmR: aminoglycoside adenylyltransferase (Murphy, 1985); aadA; confers resistance to spectinomycin and streptomycin
   3470..3507    -  misc_feature   MCS (fragment): pUC18/19 multiple cloning site
   3510..3555    -  CDS            traJ (fragment): oriT-recognizing protein; traJ
   3588..3697    -  oriT           oriT: incP origin of transfer
   3834..3871    +  misc_feature   MCS (fragment): pUC18/19 multiple cloning site
   3957..4545    +  rep_origin     ori: high-copy-number ColE1/pMB1/pBR322/pUC origin of replication
>Addgene plasmid #234244 | 8061-E07 | addgene full sequence | sequence record 469778 | Addgene NGS Result
CTTTCCTGCGTTATCCCCTGATTCTGTGGATAACCGTATTACCGCCTTTGAGTGAGCTGATACCGCTCGC
CGCAGCCGAACGACCGAGCGCAGCGAGTCAGTGAGCGAGGAAGCGGAAGAGCGCCCAATACGCAAACCGC
CTCTCCCCGCGCGTTGGCCGATTCATTAATGCAGCTGGCACGACAGGTTTCCCGACTGGAAAGCGGGCAG
TGAGCGCAACGCAATTAATACGCGTACCGCTAGCCAGGAAGAGTTTGTAGAAACGCAAAAAGGCCATCCG
TCAGGATGGCCTTCTGCTTAGTTTGATGCCTGGCAGTTTATGGCGGGCGTCCTGCCCGCCACCCTCCGGG
CCGTTGCTTCACAACGTTCAAATCCGCTCCCGGCGGATTTGTCCTACTCAGGAGAGCGTTCACCGACAAA
CAACAGATAAAACGAAAGGCCCAGTCTTCCGACTGAGCCTTTCGTTTTATTTGATGCCTGGCAGTTCCCT
ACTCTCGCGTTAACGCTAGCATGGATGTTTTCCCAGTCACGACGTTGTAAAACGACGGCCAGTCTTAAGC
TCGGGCCCCAAATAATGATTTTATTTTGACTGATAGTGACCTGTTCGTTGCAACAAATTGATGAGCAATG
CTTTTTTATAATGCCAACTTTGTACAAAAAAGTTGGCGAAAACCTGTACTTCCAAGGCACCATGAATGTG
ACAAGTTTATTTTCCTTTACAAGTCCAGCTGTGAAGAGACTTCTTGGGTGGAAACAGGGCGATGAAGAAG
AAAAATGGGCAGAGAAAGCTGTTGATGCTTTGGTGAAAAAACTGAAGAAAAAGAAAGGTGCCATGGAGGA
ACTGGAAAAGGCCTTGAGCTGCCCAGGGCAACCGAGTAACTGTGTCACCATTCCCCGCTCTCTGGATGGC
AGGCTGCAAGTCTCCCACCGGAAGGGACTGCCTCATGTCATTTACTGCCGTGTGTGGCGCTGGCCCGATC
TTCAGAGCCACCATGAACTAAAACCACTGGAATGCTGTGAGTTTCCTTTTGGTTCCAAGCAGAAGGAGGT
CTGCATCAATCCCTACCACTATAAGAGAGTAGAAAGCCCTGTACTTCCTCCTGTGCTGGTTCCAAGACAC
AGCGAATATAATCCTCAGCACAGCCTCTTAGCTCAGTTCCGTAACTTAGGACAAAATGAGCCTCACATGC
CACTCAACGCCACTTTTCCAGATTCTTTCCAGCAACCCAACAGCCACCCGTTTCCTCACTCTCCCAATAG
CAGTTACCCAAACTCTCCTGGGAGCAGCAGCAGCACCTACCCTCACTCTCCCACCAGCTCAGACCCAGGA
AGCCCTTTCCAGATGCCAGCTGATACGCCCCCACCTGCTTACCTGCCTCCTGAAGACCCCATGACCCAGG
ATGGCTCTCAGCCGATGGACACAAACATGATGGCGCCTCCCCTGCCCTCAGAAATCAACAGAGGAGATGT
TCAGGCGGTTGCTTATGAGGAACCAAAACACTGGTGCTCTATTGTCTACTATGAGCTCAACAATCGTGTG
GGTGAAGCGTTCCATGCCTCCTCCACAAGTGTGTTGGTGGATGGTTTCACTGATCCTTCCAACAATAAGA
ACCGTTTCTGCCTTGGGCTGCTCTCCAATGTTAACCGGAATTCCACTATTGAAAACACCAGGCGGCATAT
TGGAAAAGGAGTTCATCTTTATTATGTTGGAGGGGAGGTGTATGCCGAATGCCTTAGTGACAGTAGCATC
TTTGTGCAAAGTCGGAACTGCAACTACCATCATGGATTTCATCCTACTACTGTTTGCAAGATCCCTAGTG
GGTGTAGTCTGAAAATTTTTAACAACCAAGAATTTGCTCAGTTATTGGCACAGTCTGTGAACCATGGATT
TGAGACAGTCTATGAGCTTACAAAAATGTGTACTATACGTATGAGCTTTGTGAAGGGCTGGGGAGCAGAA
TACCACCGCCAGGATGTTACTAGCACCCCCTGCTGGATTGAGATACATCTGCACGGCCCCCTCCAGTGGC
TGGATAAAGTTCTTACTCAAATGGGTTCACCTCATAATCCTATTTCATCTGTATCTTAATCAACTTTCTT
GTACAAAGTTGGCATTATAAGAAAGCATTGCTTATCAATTTGTTGCAACGAACAGGTCACTATCAGTCAA
AATAAAATCATTATTTGCCATCCAGCTGATATCCCCTATAGTGAGTCGTATTACATGGTCATAGCTGTTT
CCTGGCAGCTCTGGCCCGTGTCTCAAAATCTCTGATGTTACATTGCACAAGATAAAAATATATCATCATG
CCTCCTCTAGACCAGCCAGGACAGAAATGCCTCGACTTCGCTGCTACCCAAGGTTGCCGGGTGACGCACA
CCGTGGAAACGGATGAAGGCACGAACCCAGTGGACATAAGCCTGTTCGGTTCGTAAGCTGTAATGCAAGT
AGCGTATGCGCTCACGCAACTGGTCCAGAACCTTGACCGAACGCAGCGGTGGTAACGGCGCAGTGGCGGT
TTTCATGGCTTGTTATGACTGTTTTTTTGGGGTACAGTCTATGCCTCGGGCATCCAAGCAGCAAGCGCGT
TACGCCGTGGGTCGATGTTTGATGTTATGGAGCAGCAACGATGTTACGCAGCAGGGCAGTCGCCCTAAAA
CAAAGTTAAACATTATGAGGGAAGCGGTGATCGCCGAAGTATCGACTCAACTATCAGAGGTAGTTGGCGT
CATCGAGCGCCATCTCGAACCGACGTTGCTGGCCGTACATTTGTACGGCTCCGCAGTGGATGGCGGCCTG
AAGCCACACAGTGATATTGATTTGCTGGTTACGGTGACCGTAAGGCTTGATGAAACAACGCGGCGAGCTT
TGATCAACGACCTTTTGGAAACTTCGGCTTCCCCTGGAGAGAGCGAGATTCTCCGCGCTGTAGAAGTCAC
CATTGTTGTGCACGACGACATCATTCCGTGGCGTTATCCAGCTAAGCGCGAACTGCAATTTGGAGAATGG
CAGCGCAATGACATTCTTGCAGGTATCTTCGAGCCAGCCACGATCGACATTGATCTGGCTATCTTGCTGA
CAAAAGCAAGAGAACATAGCGTTGCCTTGGTAGGTCCAGCGGCGGAGGAACTCTTTGATCCGGTTCCTGA
ACAGGATCTATTTGAGGCGCTAAATGAAACCTTAACGCTATGGAACTCGCCGCCCGACTGGGCTGGCGAT
GAGCGAAATGTAGTGCTTACGTTGTCCCGCATTTGGTACAGCGCAGTAACCGGCAAAATCGCGCCGAAGG
ATGTCGCTGCCGACTGGGCAATGGAGCGCCTGCCGGCCCAGTATCAGCCCGTCATACTTGAAGCTAGACA
GGCTTATCTTGGACAAGAAGAAGATCGCTTGGCCTCGCGCGCAGATCAGTTGGAAGAATTTGTCCACTAC
GTGAAAGGCGAGATCACCAAGGTAGTCGGCAAATAACCCTCGACTCTAGAGGATCCCCGGGTACCGAGCT
CGAATTCCGTGATAGGTGGGCTGCCCTTCCTGGTTGGCTTGGTTTCATCAGCCATCCGCTTGCCCTCATC
TGTTACGCCGGCGGTAGCCGGCCAGCCTCGCAGAGCAGGATTCCCGTTGAGCACCGCCAGGTGCGAATAA
GGGACAGTGAAGAAGGAACACCCGCTCGCGGGTGGGCCTACTTCACCTATCCTGCCCGGCTGACGCCGTT
GGATACACCAAGGAAAGTCTACACGAACCCTTTGGCAAAATCCTGTATATCGTGCGAAAAAGGATGGATA
TACCGAAAAAATCGCTATAATGACCCCGAAGCAGGGTTATGCAGCGGAAAACGGAATTCGAGCTCGGTAC
CCGGGGATCCTCTAGAGTCGAGCCACCCATGACCAAAATCCCTTAACGTGAGTTACGCGTCGTTCCACTG
AGCGTCAGACCCCGTAGAAAAGATCAAAGGATCTTCTTGAGATCCTTTTTTTCTGCGCGTAATCTGCTGC
TTGCAAACAAAAAAACCACCGCTACCAGCGGTGGTTTGTTTGCCGGATCAAGAGCTACCAACTCTTTTTC
CGAAGGTAACTGGCTTCAGCAGAGCGCAGATACCAAATACTGTTCTTCTAGTGTAGCCGTAGTTAGGCCA
CCACTTCAAGAACTCTGTAGCACCGCCTACATACCTCGCTCTGCTAATCCTGTTACCAGTGGCTGCTGCC
AGTGGCGATAAGTCGTGTCTTACCGGGTTGGACTCAAGACGATAGTTACCGGATAAGGCGCAGCGGTCGG
GCTGAACGGGGGGTTCGTGCACACAGCCCAGCTTGGAGCGAACGACCTACACCGAACTGAGATACCTACA
GCGTGAGCTATGAGAAAGCGCCACGCTTCCCGAAGGGAGAAAGGCGGACAGGTATCCGGTAAGCGGCAGG
GTCGGAACAGGAGAGCGCACGAGGGAGCTTCCAGGGGGAAACGCCTGGTATCTTTATAGTCCTGTCGGGT
TTCGCCACCTCTGACTTGAGCGTCGATTTTTGTGATGCTCGTCAGGGGGGCGGAGCCTATGGAAAAACGC
CAGCAACGCGGCCTTTTTACGGTTCCTGGCCTTTTGCTGGCCTTTTGCTCACATGTT
